>Addgene plasmid #215169 | His-GST | addgene full sequence | sequence record 430165 | Addgene NGS Result
GATCAGCCCACTGACGCGTTGCGCGAGAAGATTGTGCACCGCCGCTTTACAGGCTTCGACGCCGCTTCGT
TCTACCATCGACACCACCACGCTGGCACCCAGTTGATCGGCGCGAGATTTAATCGCCGCGACAATTTGCG
ACGGCGCGTGCAGGGCCAGACTGGAGGTGGCAACGCCAATCAGCAACGACTGTTTGCCCGCCAGTTGTTG
TGCCACGCGGTTGGGAATGTAATTCAGCTCCGCCATCGCCGCTTCCACTTTTTCCCGCGTTTTCGCAGAA
ACGTGGCTGGCCTGGTTCACCACGCGGGAAACGGTCTGATAAGAGACACCGGCATACTCTGCGACATCGT
ATAACGTTACTGGTTTCACATTCACCACCCTGAATTGACTCTCTTCCGGGCGCTATCATGCCATACCGCG
AAAGGTTTTGCGCCATTCGATGGTGTCCGGGATCTCGACGCTCTCCCTTATGCGACTCCTGCATTAGGAA
GCAGCCCAGTAGTAGGTTGAGGCCGTTGAGCACCGCCGCCGCAAGGAATGGTGCATGCAAGGAGATGGCG
CCCAACAGTCCCCCGGCCACGGGGCCTGCCACCATACCCACGCCGAAACAAGCGCTCATGAGCCCGAAGT
GGCGAGCCCGATCTTCCCCATCGGTGATGTCGGCGATATAGGCGCCAGCAACCGCACCTGTGGCGCCGGT
GATGCCGGCCACGATGCGTCCGGCGTAGAGGATCGAGATCTCGATCCCGCGAAATTAATACGACTCACTA
TAGGGGAATTGTGAGCGGATAACAATTCCCCTCTAGAAATAATTTTGTTTAACTTTAAGAAGGAGATATA
CCATGGGCAGCAGCCATCATCATCATCATCACAGCAGCGGCCTGGTGCCGCGCGGCAGCCATATGTCTCC
AATTCTGGGATATTGGAAAATTAAGGGTCTCGTCCAACCGACGCGTCTTCTTCTGGAATACCTTGAGGAA
AAGTATGAAGAGCACTTGTACGAACGCGATGAGGGCGATAAATGGCGTAACAAAAAATTCGAACTTGGGC
TCGAGTTCCCTAATTTGCCGTATTATATCGATGGGGATGTGAAACTTACCCAATCAATGGCCATAATCCG
CTACATTGCGGATAAACATAATATGTTAGGTGGTTGCCCAAAGGAGCGGGCAGAAATCAGTATGTTAGAA
GGCGCCGTACTTGACATCCGTTATGGTGTTTCTAGAATCGCATATTCAAAAGACTTTGAAACTCTTAAAG
TGGACTTTCTTAGTAAGCTCCCTGAAATGCTGAAAATGTTTGAGGACCGCTTATGCCATAAAACCTACTT
AAATGGCGATCATGTAACTCACCCAGATTTTATGCTGTACGATGCGTTAGATGTCGTGTTATACATGGAC
CCCATGTGCCTGGATGCCTTTCCCAAATTAGTGTGCTTCAAGAAACGTATTGAGGCCATACCGCAGATCG
ACAAATATCTCAAAAGCTCTAAATATATCGCTTGGCCGCTTCAGGGTTGGCAGGCTACATTTGGTGGCGG
CGATCATCCGCCGAAGTGATAACTCGAGCACCACCACCACCACCACTGAGATCCGGCTGCTAACAAAGCC
CGAAAGGAAGCTGAGTTGGCTGCTGCCACCGCTGAGCAATAACTAGCATAACCCCTTGGGGCCTCTAAAC
GGGTCTTGAGGGGTTTTTTGCTGAAAGGAGGAACTATATCCGGATTGGCGAATGGG
[124 nt withheld, positions 1737-1860]
C
[91 nt withheld, positions 1862-1952]
A
[49 nt withheld, positions 1954-2002]
CCTTTGACGTTGGAGTCCACGTTCTTT
[37 nt withheld, positions 2030-2066]
ACCCTATCTCGGTCTATTCTTTTGATTTATAAGGGATTTTGCCGATTTCGGCCTATTGGTTAAAAAATGA
GCTGATTTAACAAAAATTTAACGCGAATTTTAACAAAATATTAACGCTTACAATTTAGGTGGCACTTTTC
GGGGAAATGTGCGCGGAACCCCTATTTGTTTATTTTTCTAAATACATTCAAATATGTATCCGCTCATGAA
TTAATTCTTAGAAAAACTCATCGAGCATCAAATGAAACTGCAATTTATTCATATCAGGATTATCAATACC
ATATTTTTGAAAAAGCCGTTTCTGTAATGAAGGAGAAAACTCACCGAGGCAGTTCCATAGGATGGCAAGA
TCCTGGTATCGGTCTGCGATTCCGACTCGTCCAACATCAATACAACCTATTAATTTCCCCTCGTCAAAAA
TAAGGTTATCAAGTGAGAAATCACCATGAGTGACGACTGAATCCGGTGAGAATGGCAAAAGTTTATGCAT
TTCTTTCCAGACTTGTTCAACAGGCCAGCCATTACGCTCGTCATCAAAATCACTCGCATCAACCAAACCG
TTATTCATTCGTGATTGCGCCTGAGCGAGACGAAATACGCGATCGCTGTTAAAAGGACAATTACAAACAG
GAATCGAATGCAACCGGCGCAGGAACACTGCCAGCGCATCAACAATATTTTCACCTGAATCAGGATATTC
TTCTAATACCTGGAATGCTGTTTTCCCGGGGATCGCAGTGGTGAGTAACCATGCATCATCAGGAGTACGG
ATAAAATGCTTGATGGTCGGAAGAGGCATAAATTCCGTCAGCCAGTTTAGTCTGACCATCTCATCTGTAA
CATCATTGGCAACGCTACCTTTGCCATGTTTCAGAAACAACTCTGGCGCATCGGGCTTCCCATACAATCG
ATAGATTGTCGCACCTGATTGCCCGACATTATCGCGAGCCCATTTATACCCATATAAATCAGCATCCATG
TTGGAATTTAATCGCGGCCTAGAGCAAGACGTTTCCCGTTGAATATGGCTCATAACACCCCTTGTATTAC
TGTTTATGTAAGCAGACAGTTTTATTGTTCATGACCAAAATCCCTTAACGTGAGTTTTCGTTCCACTGAG
CGTCAGACCCCGTAGAAAAGATCAAAGGATCTTCTTGAGATCCTTTTTTTCTGCGCGTAATCTGCTGCTT
GCAAACAAAAAAACCACCGCTACCAGCGGTGGTTTGTTTGCCGGATCAAGAGCTACCAACTCTTTTTCCG
AAGGTAACTGGCTTCAGCAGAGCGCAGATACCAAATACTGTCCTTCTAGTGTAGCCGTAGTTAGGCCACC
ACTTCAAGAACTCTGTAGCACCGCCTACATACCTCGCTCTGCTAATCCTGTTACCAGTGGCTGCTGCCAG
TGGCGATAAGTCGTGTCTTACCGGGTTGGACTCAAGACGATAGTTACCGGATAAGGCGCAGCGGTCGGGC
TGAACGGGGGGTTCGTGCACACAGCCCAGCTTGGAGCGAACGACCTACACCGAACTGAGATACCTACAGC
GTGAGCTATGAGAAAGCGCCACGCTTCCCGAAGGGAGAAAGGCGGACAGGTATCCGGTAAGCGGCAGGGT
CGGAACAGGAGAGCGCACGAGGGAGCTTCCAGGGGGAAACGCCTGGTATCTTTATAGTCCTGTCGGGTTT
CGCCACCTCTGACTTGAGCGTCGATTTTTGTGATGCTCGTCAGGGGGGCGGAGCCTATGGAAAAACGCCA
GCAACGCGGCCTTTTTACGGTTCCTGGCCTTTTGCTGGCCTTTTGCTCACATGTTCTTTCCTGCGTTATC
CCCTGATTCTGTGGATAACCGTATTACCGCCTTTGAGTGAGCTGATACCGCTCGCCGCAGCCGAACGACC
GAGCGCAGCGAGTCAGTGAGCGAGGAAGCGGAAGAGCGCCTGATGCGGTATTTTCTCCTTACGCATCTGT
GCGGTATTTCACACCGCAATGGTGCACTCTCAGTACAATCTGCTCTGATGCCGCATAGTTAAGCCAGTAT
ACACTCCGCTATCGCTACGTGACTGGGTCATGGCTGCGCCCCGACACCCGCCAACACCCGCTGACGCGCC
CTGACGGGCTTGTCTGCTCCCGGCATCCGCTTACAGACAAGCTGTGACCGTCTCCGGGAGCTGCATGTGT
CAGAGGTTTTCACCGTCATCACCGAAACGCGCGAGGCAGCTGCGGTAAAGCTCATCAGCGTGGTCGTGAA
GCGATTCACAGATGTCTGCCTGTTCATCCGCGTCCAGCTCGTTGAGTTTCTCCAGAAGCGTTAATGTCTG
GCTTCTGATAAAGCGGGCCATGTTAAGGGCGGTTTTTTCCTGTTTGGTCACTGATGCCTCCGTGTAAGGG
GGATTTCTGTTCATGGGGGTAATGATACCGATGAAACGAGAGAGGATGCTCACGATACGGGTTACTGATG
ATGAACATGCCCGGTTACTGGAACGTTGTGAGGGTAAACAACTGGCGGTATGGATGCGGCGGGACCAGAG
AAAAATCACTCAGGGTCAATGCCAGCGCTTCGTTAATACAGATGTAGGTGTTCCACAGGGTAGCCAGCAG
CATCCTGCGATGCAGATCCGGAACATAATGGTGCAGGGCGCTGACTTCCGCGTTTCCAGACTTTACGAAA
CACGGAAACCGAAGACCATTCATGTTGTTGCTCAGGTCGCAGACGTTTTGCAGCAGCAGTCGCTTCACGT
TCGCTCGCGTATCGGTGATTCATTCTGCTAACCAGTAAGGCAACCCCGCCAGCCTAGCCGGGTCCTCAAC
GACAGGAGCACGATCATGCGCACCCGTGGGGCCGCCATGCCGGCGATAATGGCCTGCTTCTCGCCGAAAC
GTTTGGTGGCGGGACCAGTGACGAAGGCTTGAGCGAGGGCGTGCAAGATTCCGAATACCGCAAGCGACAG
GCCGATCATCGTCGCGCTCCAGCGAAAGCGGTCCTCGCCGAAAATGACCCAGAGCGCTGCCGGCACCTGT
CCTACGAGTTGCATGATAAAGAAGACAGTCATAAGTGCGGCGACGATAGTCATGCCCCGCGCCCACCGGA
AGGAGCTGACTGGGTTGAAGGCTCTCAAGGGCATCGGTCGAGATCCCGGTGCCTAATGAGTGAGCTAACT
TACATTAATTGCGTTGCGCTCACTGCCCGCTTTCCAGTCGGGAAACCTGTCGTGCCAGCTGCATTAATGA
ATCGGCCAACGCGCGGGGAGAGGCGGTTTGCGTATTGGGCGCCAGGGTGGTTTTTCTTTTCACCAGTGAG
ACGGGCAACAGCTGATTGCCCTTCACCGCCTGGCCCTGAGAGAGTTGCAGCAAGCGGTCCACGCTGGTTT
GCCCCAGCAGGCGAAAATCCTGTTTGATGGTGGTTAACGGCGGGATATAACATGAGCTGTCTTCGGTATC
GTCGTATCCCACTACCGAGATATCCGCACCAACGCGCAGCCCGGACTCGGTAATGGCGCGCATTGCGCCC
AGCGCCATCTGATCGTTGGCAACCAGCATCGCAGTGGGAACGATGCCCTCATTCAGCATTTGCATGGTTT
GTTGAAAACCGGACATGGCACTCCAGTCGCCTTCCCGTTCCGCTATCGGCTGAATTTGATTGCGAGTGAG
ATATTTATGCCAGCCAGCCAGACGCAGACGCGCCGAGACAGAACTTAATGGGCCCGCTAACAGCGCGATT
TGCTGGTGACCCAATGCGACCAGATGCTCCACGCCCAGTCGCGTACCGTCTTCATGGGAGAAAATAATAC
TGTTGATGGGTGTCTGGTCAGAGACATCAAGAAATAACGCCGGAACATTAGTGCAGGCAGCTTCCACAGC
AATGGCATCCTGGTCATCCAGCGGATAGTTAAT
Features (pLannotate 1.2.2; 21 found; start..end, strand, type, name):
    370..447     -  promoter       lacI promoter: lacI
    455..734     -  CDS            TcR (fragment): tetracycline efflux protein; tet; confers resistance to tetracycline
    756..774     +  promoter       T7 promoter: promoter for bacteriophage T7 RNA polymerase
    775..799     +  protein_bind   lac operator: The lac repressor binds to the lac operator to inhibit transcription in E. coli. This inhibition can be relieved by adding lactose or isopropyl-β-D-thiogalactopyranoside (IPTG). lac repressor encoded by lacI
    814..836     +  RBS            RBS: efficient ribosome binding site from bacteriophage T7 gene 10 (Olins and Rangwala, 1989)
    855..871     +  CDS            capTEV™ (fragment): composite tag for in vivo biotinylation, TEV protease cleavage, and 6xHis tagging
    882..899     +  CDS            thrombin site: thrombin recognition and cleavage site
    903..1556    +  CDS            GST26_SCHJA: Experimental evidence at protein level: Swiss-Prot protein existence level 1. GST isoenzymes appear to play a central role in the parasite detoxification system. Other functions are also suspected including a role in increasing the solubility of haematin in the parasite gut. From Schistosoma japonicum (Blood fluke).
   1569..1586    +  CDS            9xHis (fragment): 9xHis affinity tag
   1596..1645    +  CDS            SET1 (fragment): solubility-enhancement tag derived from T7 phage gene 10B
   1653..1700    +  terminator     T7 terminator: transcription terminator for bacteriophage T7 RNA polymerase
   1737..2165    +  rep_origin     f1 ori (sequence partly withheld): f1 bacteriophage origin of replication; arrow indicates direction of (+) strand synthesis
   2218..2275    +  promoter       AmpR promoter (fragment): bla
   2284..3099    -  CDS            KanR: aminoglycoside phosphotransferase; aph(3')-Ia; confers resistance to kanamycin in bacteria or G418 (Geneticin®) in eukaryotes
   3221..3809    +  rep_origin     ori: high-copy-number ColE1/pMB1/pBR322/pUC origin of replication
   3995..4134    -  misc_feature   bom: basis of mobility region from pBR322
   4236..4427    -  CDS            rop: Rop protein, which maintains plasmids at low copy number; rop
   4444..4824    +  CDS            YPB1_ECOLX: Protein predicted: Swiss-Prot protein existence level 4. From Escherichia coli.
   4896..5187    -  CDS            TcR (fragment): tetracycline efflux protein; tet; confers resistance to tetracycline
   5202..5223    -  protein_bind   CAP binding site: CAP binding activates transcription in the presence of cAMP. E. coli catabolite activator protein
   5236..369     -  CDS            lacI (across the origin): lac repressor; lacI; The lac repressor binds to the lac operator to inhibit transcription in E. coli. This inhibition can be relieved by adding lactose or isopropyl-β-D-thiogalactopyranoside (IPTG).
