[The description below was written by a language model from this plasmid's Addgene catalogue record and pLannotate feature annotations shown in this document.]
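Description:
His-GST is a bacterial expression plasmid built on the pET-28a(+) backbone, carrying a synthetic glutathione S-transferase coding sequence cloned between the NdeI and XhoI sites, both of which were retained. The annotated GST open reading frame matches the 26 kDa enzyme of Schistosoma japonicum, the form commonly used as an affinity and solubility partner. The plasmid is selected with kanamycin through the aph(3')-Ia gene and replicates from a ColE1/pBR322-type origin. The catalogue lists it as high copy, although the feature table also shows the rop gene and bom region typical of pBR322-derived pET vectors. An f1 origin is also present. The short tetracycline-resistance fragments and the AmpR promoter fragment appear to be backbone remnants picked up by automated annotation rather than functional markers.

Expression is driven by the T7 promoter with an adjacent lac operator, followed by the T7 gene 10 ribosome binding site and ending at the T7 terminator. The plasmid's own lacI gene supplies repressor, so transcription stays low until IPTG is added in a host that provides T7 RNA polymerase. Upstream of GST lie the vector-encoded His tag (annotated as a fragment of a composite tag) and a thrombin cleavage site, giving an N-terminally His-tagged protein whose tag can be removed by protease. A second His-tag sequence is annotated downstream of the XhoI site. The record describes only an N-terminal tag and does not say whether the insert ends in a stop codon that would exclude the C-terminal one. The stated purpose is production of His-tagged GST; the record does not specify downstream applications.
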