Addgene plasmid #215169: His-GST
Purpose: Encodes the synthetic glutathionine S-transferase with N-terminal His tag
Depositing lab: Travis Beddoe & Bhuvana Shanbhag. Depositing organization: La Trobe University.
Backbone
  Vector backbone: pET-28a(+)
  Vector type: Bacterial Expression
Growth in bacteria
  Bacterial resistance: Kanamycin, 50 μg/mL
  Growth temperature: 37°C
  Growth strain: DH5alpha
  Copy number: High Copy
Gene/Insert
  Gene/Insert name: His-GST
  Species: Synthetic
  Promoter: T7 lac
  Tag / fusion protein: His-tag (N terminal on insert)
  Cloning method: Restriction Enzyme; 5′ cloning site NdeI (not destroyed); 3′ cloning site XhoI (not destroyed)
  Sequencing primers: 5′ T7 fwd; 3′ T7 Rev
Terms and licenses: Academic/Nonprofit Terms; Industry Terms: Not Available to Industry
How to cite: His-GST was a gift from Travis Beddoe & Bhuvana Shanbhag (Addgene plasmid # 215169 ; http://n2t.net/addgene:215169 ; RRID:Addgene_215169)
